LOCUS       Exported 4452 bp ds-DNA circular SYN 12-MAY-2021
DEFINITION  Fluorescent reporter for serotonin (bacterial expression).
ACCESSION   .
VERSION     .
KEYWORDS    pRSET-iSeroSnFR
SOURCE      synthetic DNA construct
  ORGANISM  synthetic DNA construct
REFERENCE   1 (bases 1 to 4452)
  AUTHORS   Unger EK, Keller JP, Altermatt M, Liang R, Matsui A, Dong C, Hon OJ,
            Yao Z, Sun J, Banala S, Flanigan ME, Jaffe DA, Hartanto S, Carlen J,
            Mizuno GO, Borden PM, Shivange AV, Cameron LP, Sinning S, Underhill
            SM, Olson DE, Amara SG, Temple Lang D, Rudnick G, Marvin JS, Lavis
            LD, Lester HA, Alvarez VA, Fisher AJ, Prescher JA, Kash TL,
            Yarov-Yarovoy V, Gradinaru V, Looger LL, Tian L
  TITLE     Directed Evolution of a Selective and Sensitive Serotonin Sensor via
            Machine Learning.
  JOURNAL   Cell. 2020 Dec 12. pii: S0092-8674(20)31612-3. doi:
            10.1016/j.cell.2020.11.040.
  PUBMED    33333022
REFERENCE   2 (bases 1 to 4452)
  AUTHORS   .
  TITLE     Direct Submission
  JOURNAL   Exported May 12, 2021 from SnapGene Server 1.1.58
            http://www.snapgene.com
FEATURES             Location/Qualifiers
     source          1..4452
                     /organism="synthetic DNA construct"
                     /mol_type="other DNA"
     primer_bind     20..39
                     /label=T7
                     /note="T7 promoter, forward primer"
     promoter        20..38
                     /label=T7 promoter
                     /note="promoter for bacteriophage T7 RNA polymerase"
     RBS             70..92
                     /note="efficient ribosome binding site from bacteriophage
                     T7 gene 10 (Olins and Rangwala, 1989)"
     CDS             112..129
                     /codon_start=1
                     /product="6xHis affinity tag"
                     /label=6xHis
                     /translation="HHHHHH"
     CDS             133..165
                     /codon_start=1
                     /product="leader peptide from bacteriophage T7 gene 10"
                     /label=T7 tag (gene 10 leader)
                     /note="promotes efficient translation in E. coli"
                     /translation="MASMTGGQQMG"
     CDS             169..192
                     /codon_start=1
                     /product="Xpress(TM) epitope tag, including an enterokinase
                     recognition and cleavage site"
                     /label=Xpress(TM) tag
                     /translation="DLYDDDDK"
     primer_bind     651..672
                     /label=EGFP-C
                     /note="EGFP, forward primer"
     primer_bind     complement(1853..1871)
                     /label=T7 Term
                     /note="T7 terminator, reverse primer"
     terminator      1867..1914
                     /label=T7 terminator
                     /note="transcription terminator for bacteriophage T7 RNA
                     polymerase"
     rep_origin      2011..2466
                     /direction=RIGHT
                     /label=f1 ori
                     /note="f1 bacteriophage origin of replication; arrow
                     indicates direction of (+) strand synthesis"
     primer_bind     complement(2098..2117)
                     /label=F1ori-R
                     /note="F1 origin, reverse primer"
     primer_bind     2308..2329
                     /label=F1ori-F
                     /note="F1 origin, forward primer"
     promoter        2492..2596
                     /gene="bla"
                     /label=AmpR promoter
     CDS             2597..3457
                     /codon_start=1
                     /gene="bla"
                     /product="beta-lactamase"
                     /label=AmpR
                     /note="confers resistance to ampicillin, carbenicillin, and
                     related antibiotics"
                     /translation="MSIQHFRVALIPFFAAFCLPVFAHPETLVKVKDAEDQLGARVGYI
                     ELDLNSGKILESFRPEERFPMMSTFKVLLCGAVLSRIDAGQEQLGRRIHYSQNDLVEYS
                     PVTEKHLTDGMTVRELCSAAITMSDNTAANLLLTTIGGPKELTAFLHNMGDHVTRLDRW
                     EPELNEAIPNDERDTTMPVAMATTLRKLLTGELLTLASRQQLIDWMEADKVAGPLLRSA
                     LPAGWFIADKSGAGERGSRGIIAALGPDGKPSRIVVIYTAGSQATMDERNRQIAEIGAS
                     LIKHW"
     primer_bind     complement(2815..2834)
                     /label=Amp-R
                     /note="Ampicillin resistance gene, reverse primer"
     rep_origin      3628..4216
                     /direction=RIGHT
                     /label=ori
                     /note="high-copy-number ColE1/pMB1/pBR322/pUC origin of
                     replication"
     primer_bind     4117..4136
                     /label=pBR322ori-F
                     /note="pBR322 origin, forward primer"
     primer_bind     4370..4387
                     /label=L4440
                     /note="L4440 vector, forward primer"
ORIGIN
        1 gatctcgatc ccgcgaaatt aatacgactc actataggga gaccacaacg gtttccctct
       61 agaaataatt ttgtttaact ttaagaagga gatatacata tgcggggttc tcatcatcat
      121 catcatcatg gtatggcaag catgactggt ggacagcaaa tgggtcggga tctgtacgac
      181 gatgacgata aggatcgatg gggatccgcg aacgacaccg tagttgtggg ctcgattaac
      241 catacagaac agattatcgt cgcaaacatg ttggcagaga tgattgaggc gcatacagac
      301 cttaaggtgg ttcgcaaact gaaccttggc ggggttaacg ttaactttga agccattaaa
      361 cgcggaggtg cgaataatgg tattgacatt tacctggagt acgttgggta tggtcttgtg
      421 gatattctgg ggtacccgga gccgaacgtc tatatcatcg ccgacaagca gaagaacggc
      481 atcaaggcga acttcaagat ccgctacaac gtggaggacg gcagcgtgca gctcgccgac
      541 cactaccagc agaacacccc catcggcgac ggccctgtgc tgctgcctga caaccactac
      601 ctgagcaccc agtccgtgct gagcaaagac cccaacgaga agcgcgatca catggtcctg
      661 ctggagttcg tgaccgccgc cgggatcact ctcggcatgg acgagctgta caagggcggt
      721 accggaggga gcatgagcaa gggcgaggag ctgttcaccg gggtggtgcc catcctggtc
      781 gagctggacg gcggcgtaaa cggccacaag ttcagcgtgc gcggcgaggg cgagggcgat
      841 gccaccaacg gcaagctgac cctgaagttc atctgcacca ccggcaagct gcccgtgccc
      901 tggcccaccc tcgtgaccac cctgacctac ggcgtgcagt gcttcagccg ctaccccgac
      961 cacatgaagc agcacgactt cttcaagtcc gccatgcccg aaggctacgt ccaggagcgc
     1021 accatcagct tcaaggacga cggcacctac aagacccgcg ccgaggtgaa gttcgagggc
     1081 gacaccctgg tgaaccgcat cgagctgaag ggcatcgact tcaaggagga cggcaacatc
     1141 ctggggcaca agctggagta caactttccg ccgcccggtg ctactgatcc agaaggtgca
     1201 tacgaaaccg tgaagaagga gtacaaacgt aaatggaata ttgtatggct caaaccactg
     1261 ggattcaacg cttcgtatgt gcttgcggtt aaagacgaac tggcgaaaca gtataacctt
     1321 aaaaccttca gtgacttagc gaaaatctcg gataagctga ttctgggtgc aaacatgatg
     1381 tttttagaaa atcccgatgg ttacccaggc ctgcaaaaac tgtacaattt caaattcaag
     1441 cacaccaaaa gcatggacgc tggtattccg tataccgcca ttgataataa cgaagttcag
     1501 gtaattgatg ccactgccac tgatggcttg ctggtgagcc acaaattaaa aattctggag
     1561 gatgataaag cgttcttccc gccgtattat gctgccccca tcatccgtca ggatgtctta
     1621 gataagcatc ctgaactgaa ggacgtgctg aacaaactcg cgaatcaaat ttcactggaa
     1681 gaaatgcaga aactgaatta caagcgtgac ggtgagggtc aggacccagc gaaagtagct
     1741 aaggagtttt tgaaagagaa aggtttaatt taactgcagc tggtaccatg gaattcgaag
     1801 cttgatccgg ctgctaacaa agcccgaaag gaagctgagt tggctgctgc caccgctgag
     1861 caataactag cataacccct tggggcctct aaacgggtct tgaggggttt tttgctgaaa
     1921 ggaggaacta tatccggatc tggcgtaata gcgaagaggc ccgcaccgat cgcccttccc
     1981 aacagttgcg cagcctgaat ggcgaatggg nnnnnnnnnn nnnnnnnnnn nnnnnnnnnn
     2041 nnnnnnnnnn nnnnnnnnnn nnnnnnnnnn nnnnnnnnnn nnnnnnnnnn nnnnnnnnnn
     2101 nnnnnnnnnn nnnnnnnnnn nnnnnnnnnn nnnncnnnnn nnnnnnnnnn nnnnnnnnnn
     2161 nnnnnnnnnn nnnnnnnnnn nnnnnnnnnn nnnnnnnnnn nnnnnnnnnn nnnnnnnnnn
     2221 nnnnnnannn nnnnnnnnnn nnnnnnnnnn nnnnnnnnnn nnnnnnnnnn nnnnnncctt
     2281 tgacgttgga gtccacgttc tttaatagtg gactcttgtt ccaaactgga acaacactca
     2341 accctatctc ggtctattct tttgatttat aagggatttt gccgatttcg gcctattggt
     2401 taaaaaatga gctgatttaa caaaaattta acgcgaattt taacaaaata ttaacgctta
     2461 caatttaggt ggcacttttc ggggaaatgt gcgcggaacc cctatttgtt tatttttcta
     2521 aatacattca aatatgtatc cgctcatgag acaataaccc tgataaatgc ttcaataata
     2581 ttgaaaaagg aagagtatga gtattcaaca tttccgtgtc gcccttattc ccttttttgc
     2641 ggcattttgc cttcctgttt ttgctcaccc agaaacgctg gtgaaagtaa aagatgctga
     2701 agatcagttg ggtgcacgag tgggttacat cgaactggat ctcaacagcg gtaagatcct
     2761 tgagagtttt cgccccgaag aacgttttcc aatgatgagc acttttaaag ttctgctatg
     2821 tggcgcggta ttatcccgta ttgacgccgg gcaagagcaa ctcggtcgcc gcatacacta
     2881 ttctcagaat gacttggttg agtactcacc agtcacagaa aagcatctta cggatggcat
     2941 gacagtaaga gaattatgca gtgctgccat aaccatgagt gataacactg cggccaactt
     3001 acttctgaca acgatcggag gaccgaagga gctaaccgct tttttgcaca acatggggga
     3061 tcatgtaact cgccttgatc gttgggaacc ggagctgaat gaagccatac caaacgacga
     3121 gcgtgacacc acgatgcctg tagcaatggc aacaacgttg cgcaaactat taactggcga
     3181 actacttact ctagcttccc ggcaacaatt aatagactgg atggaggcgg ataaagttgc
     3241 aggaccactt ctgcgctcgg cccttccggc tggctggttt attgctgata aatctggagc
     3301 cggtgagcgt gggtctcgcg gtatcattgc agcactgggg ccagatggta agccctcccg
     3361 tatcgtagtt atctacacgg cggggagtca ggcaactatg gatgaacgaa atagacagat
     3421 cgctgagata ggtgcctcac tgattaagca ttggtaactg tcagaccaag tttactcata
     3481 tatactttag attgatttaa aacttcattt ttaatttaaa aggatctagg tgaagatcct
     3541 ttttgataat ctcatgacca aaatccctta acgtgagttt tcgttccact gagcgtcaga
     3601 ccccgtagaa aagatcaaag gatcttcttg agatcctttt tttctgcgcg taatctgctg
     3661 cttgcaaaca aaaaaaccac cgctaccagc ggtggtttgt ttgccggatc aagagctacc
     3721 aactcttttt ccgaaggtaa ctggcttcag cagagcgcag ataccaaata ctgttcttct
     3781 agtgtagccg tagttaggcc accacttcaa gaactctgta gcaccgccta catacctcgc
     3841 tctgctaatc ctgttaccag tggctgctgc cagtggcgat aagtcgtgtc ttaccgggtt
     3901 ggactcaaga cgatagttac cggataaggc gcagcggtcg ggctgaacgg ggggttcgtg
     3961 cacacagccc agcttggagc gaacgaccta caccgaactg agatacctac agcgtgagct
     4021 atgagaaagc gccacgcttc ccgaagggag aaaggcggac aggtatccgg taagcggcag
     4081 ggtcggaaca ggagagcgca cgagggagct tccaggggga aacgcctggt atctttatag
     4141 tcctgtcggg tttcgccacc tctgacttga gcgtcgattt ttgtgatgct cgtcaggggg
     4201 gcggagccta tggaaaaacg ccagcaacgc ggccttttta cggttcctgg ccttttgctg
     4261 gccttttgct cacatgttct ttcctgcgtt atcccctgat tctgtggata accgtattac
     4321 cgcctttgag tgagctgata ccgctcgccg cagccgaacg accgagcgca gcgagtcagt
     4381 gagcgaggaa gcggaagagc gcccaatacg caaaccgcct ctccccgcgc gttggccgat
     4441 tcattaatgc ag
//
