LOCUS       Exported 4452 bp ds-DNA circular SYN 06-JUN-2019
DEFINITION  .
ACCESSION   .
VERSION     .
KEYWORDS    .
SOURCE      synthetic DNA construct
  ORGANISM  synthetic DNA construct
REFERENCE   1 (bases 1 to 4452)
  AUTHORS   .
  TITLE     Direct Submission
  JOURNAL   Exported Thursday, Jun 6, 2019 from SnapGene Viewer 4.3.8
            https://www.snapgene.com
COMMENT     Ligation of : pRSET A.xdna [2852 nt] : (HindIII[243] / BamHI[202])
            to PCR(pMinDis-X513-SRO7.xdna) [1566 nt] : (BamHI[6] /
            HindIII[1576])
FEATURES             Location/Qualifiers
     source          1..4452
                     /organism="synthetic DNA construct"
                     /mol_type="other DNA"
     primer_bind     20..39
                     /label=T7
                     /note="color: #9b43df; direction: RIGHT"
     misc_feature    84..90
                     /label=ribosome binding site_RBS_misc_feature
                     /note="note=""RBS"" - note=""ribosome binding site"" -
                     84..90"
                     /note="color: #a7a8a8; direction: RIGHT"
     CDS             100..102
                     /codon_start=1
                     /label=ATG_CDS
                     /note="codon_start=1 - product=""start codon"" -
                     note=""ATG"" - translation=""M"" - 100..102"
                     /note="color: #800000"
                     /translation="M"
     CDS             112..129
                     /label=6xHis_CDS
                     /note="codon_start=1 - product=""6xHis affinity tag"" -
                     note=""6xHis"" - translation=""HHHHHH"" - 112..129"
                     /note="color: #92abc4; direction: RIGHT"
     CDS             133..165
                     /label=promotes efficient translation in E. coli_T7 ta...
                     /note="codon_start=1 - product=""leader peptide from
                     bacteriophage T7 gene 10"" - note=""T7 tag (gene 10
                     leader)"" - note=""promotes efficient translation in E.
                     coli"" - translation=""MASMTGGQQMG"" - 133..165"
                     /note="color: #a7a8a8; direction: RIGHT"
     CDS             169..192
                     /label=Xpress(TM) tag_CDS
                     /note="codon_start=1 - product=""Xpress(TM) epitope tag,
                     including an enterokinase - recognition and cleavage site""
                     - note=""Xpress(TM) tag"" - translation=""DLYDDDDK"" -
                     169..192"
                     /note="color: #a7a8a8; direction: RIGHT"
     primer_bind     203..218
                     /label=24.15 CPEC-X513-insert-F
                     /note="color: black; sequence: CACTGGTGACAGATCTGCGAACGACAC"
     misc_feature    208..432
                     /label=X513OpuB 30-106
                     /note="note=""X513OpuB 30-106"" - 805..1029"
                     /note="color: #dc143c; direction: RIGHT"
     CDS             208..210
                     /codon_start=1
                     /label=Start
                     /note="color: #993366"
                     /translation="A"
     primer_bind     complement(219..248)
                     /label=x8S
                     /note="color: black; sequence:
                     TCTGTATGGTTAcTCGAGCCCACAACTACG"
     primer_bind     complement(223..252)
                     /label=x9Y
                     /note="color: black; sequence:
                     CTGTTCTGTATGGTaAATCGAGCCCACAAC"
     primer_bind     complement(223..252)
                     /label=x8H9I
                     /note="color: black; sequence:
                     CTGTTCTGTATGGatgtgCGAGCCCACAAC"
     primer_bind     complement(230..267)
                     /label=x11X12X
                     /note="color: black; sequence:
                     GTTTGCGACGATAATCTGmnnmnnATGGTTAATCGAGC"
     misc_feature    235..236
                     /label=K39I [*]
                     /note="note=""K39I"" - 832..834"
                     /note="color: #8fbcff; direction: RIGHT"
     misc_feature    237
                     /label=N40I [5']
                     /note="note=""N40I"" - 835..837"
                     /note="color: #8fbcff; direction: RIGHT"
     misc_feature    239..240
                     /label=N40I [3']
                     /note="note=""N40I"" - 835..837"
                     /note="color: #8fbcff; direction: RIGHT"
     primer_bind     complement(286..314)
                     /label=x29P
                     /note="color: black; sequence:
                     CGAACCACCTTAAGGggTGTATGCGCCTC"
     primer_bind     complement(286..314)
                     /label=x29C
                     /note="color: black; sequence:
                     CGAACCACCTTAAGGcaTGTATGCGCCTC"
     primer_bind     complement(286..314)
                     /label=x29Y
                     /note="color: black; sequence:
                     CGAACCACCTTAAGGTaTGTATGCGCCTC"
     primer_bind     complement(300..339)
                     /label=x34X38X
                     /note="color: black; sequence:
                     GTTAACCCCGCCmnnGTTCAGTTTmnnAACCACCTTAAGG"
     primer_bind     complement(300..339)
                     /label=x34C38F
                     /note="color: black; sequence:
                     GTTAACCCCGCCAAaGTTCAGTTTGCaAACCACCTTAAGG"
     misc_feature    334..335
                     /label=T41V
                     /note="color: #8fbcff; direction: RIGHT"
     primer_bind     complement(387..421)
                     /label=x64X65X
                     /note="color: black; sequence:
                     CCACAAGACCATAmnnmnnGTACTCCAGGTAAATG"
     primer_bind     complement(403..435)
                     /label=x69X
                     /note="color: black; sequence:
                     GTACCCCAGAATATCmnnAAGACCATACCCAAC"
     misc_feature    433..444
                     /label=Linker (N)
                     /note="color: #0378ff; direction: RIGHT"
     primer_bind     complement(443..473)
                     /label=xGFP153X
                     /note="color: black; sequence:
                     TTCTGCTTGTCGGCmnnGATATAGACGTTCG"
     misc_feature    445..1167
                     /label=cpsfGFP
                     /note="color: #5fff45; direction: RIGHT"
     primer_bind     complement(492..519)
                     /label=xGFPY169H
                     /note="color: black; sequence:
                     GTCCTCCACGTTGTgGCGGATCTTGAAG"
     primer_bind     complement(492..519)
                     /label=xGFPY169L
                     /note="color: black; sequence:
                     GTCCTCCACGTTGagGCGGATCTTGAAG"
     primer_bind     complement(492..519)
                     /label=xGFP169X
                     /note="color: black; sequence:
                     GTCCTCCACGTTmnnGCGGATCTTGAAG"
     primer_bind     complement(562..600)
                     /label=xGFP192X196X
                     /note="color: black; sequence:
                     GTAGTGGTTGTCmnnCAGCAGCACmnnGCCGTCGCCGAT"
     primer_bind     complement(562..593)
                     /label=xGFP192S
                     /note="color: black; sequence:
                     TTGTCAGGCAGCAGCACAGaGCCGTCGCCGAT"
     primer_bind     complement(562..593)
                     /label=xGFP192L
                     /note="color: black; sequence:
                     TTGTCAGGCAGCAGCACAaGGCCGTCGCCGAT"
     primer_bind     complement(562..593)
                     /label=xGFP192A
                     /note="color: black; sequence:
                     TTGTCAGGCAGCAGCACAGcGCCGTCGCCGAT"
     primer_bind     complement(1164..1194)
                     /label=xLinkerAT
                     /note="color: black; sequence:
                     TTCTGGATCAGTAGtAgCGGGCGGCGGAAAG"
     misc_feature    1168..1176
                     /label=Linker (C)
                     /note="color: #0378ff; direction: RIGHT"
     misc_feature    1177..1770
                     /label=X513OpuB 107-305
                     /note="note=""X513OpuB 107-305"" - 1774..2367"
                     /note="color: #dc143c; direction: RIGHT"
     misc_feature    1195..1197
                     /label=K113G
                     /note="note=""K113G"" - 1792..1794"
                     /note="color: #8fbcff; direction: RIGHT"
     misc_feature    1228..1230
                     /label=D124R
                     /note="note=""D124R"" - 1825..1827"
                     /note="color: #8fbcff; direction: RIGHT"
     primer_bind     complement(1262..1291)
                     /label=x109Y
                     /note="color: black; sequence:
                     TAACCGCAAGCACATACGAAGCGTTGAATC"
     primer_bind     complement(1262..1291)
                     /label=x109F
                     /note="color: black; sequence:
                     TAACCGCAAGCACAaACGAAGCGTTGAATC"
     primer_bind     complement(1274..1303)
                     /label=x112X
                     /note="color: black; sequence:
                     CCAGTTCGTCTTTMNNCGCAAGCACATACG"
     primer_bind     complement(1359..1396)
                     /label=x142T
                     /note="color: black; sequence:
                     CGGGATTTTCTAAAAACATggTGTTTGCACCCAGAATC"
     primer_bind     complement(1359..1396)
                     /label=x142P
                     /note="color: black; sequence:
                     CGGGATTTTCTAAAAACATgggGTTTGCACCCAGAATC"
     primer_bind     complement(1359..1396)
                     /label=x142A
                     /note="color: black; sequence:
                     CGGGATTTTCTAAAAACATggcGTTTGCACCCAGAATC"
     primer_bind     complement(1359..1396)
                     /label=x142X
                     /note="color: black; sequence:
                     CGGGATTTTCTAAAAACATmnnGTTTGCACCCAGAATC"
     misc_feature    1373..1374
                     /label=T141N
                     /note="color: #8fbcff; direction: RIGHT"
     misc_feature    1377..1378
                     /label=E174F
                     /note="note=""E174F"" - 1975..1977"
                     /note="color: #8fbcff; direction: RIGHT"
     primer_bind     complement(1380..1413)
                     /label=x149X
                     /note="color: black; sequence:
                     CAGGCCTGGGTAACCmnnGGGATTTTCTAAAAAC"
     misc_feature    1390..1391
                     /label=R178K [*]
                     /note="note=""R178K"" - 1987..1989"
                     /note="color: #8fbcff; direction: RIGHT"
     misc_feature    1420..1422
                     /label=V188L
                     /note="note=""V188L"" - 2017..2019"
                     /note="color: #8fbcff; direction: RIGHT"
     primer_bind     complement(1443..1474)
                     /label=x169X
                     /note="color: black; sequence:
                     TATACGGAATACCAGCmnnCATGCTTTTGGTG"
     primer_bind     complement(1452..1482)
                     /label=x173T
                     /note="color: black; sequence:
                     AATGGCGGTATACGtAATACCAGCGTCCATG"
     primer_bind     complement(1456..1487)
                     /label=x174P
                     /note="color: black; sequence:
                     TTATCAATGGCGGTAggCGGAATACCAGCGTC"
     primer_bind     complement(1456..1487)
                     /label=x174X
                     /note="color: black; sequence:
                     TTATCAATGGCGGTmnnCGGAATACCAGCGTC"
     primer_bind     complement(1507..1537)
                     /label=x191X
                     /note="color: black; sequence:
                     TCACCAGCAAGCCmnnAGTGGCAGTGGCATC"
     primer_bind     complement(1507..1531)
                     /label=x189X190X
                     /note="color: black; sequence: GCAAGCCATCmnnmnnAGTGGCATC"
     misc_feature    1570..1572
                     /label=H238A
                     /note="note=""H238A"" - 2167..2169"
                     /note="color: #8fbcff; direction: RIGHT"
     misc_feature    1675..1677
                     /label=D273L
                     /note="note=""D273L"" - 2272..2274"
                     /note="color: #8fbcff; direction: RIGHT"
     primer_bind     complement(1693..1720)
                     /label=x252X
                     /note="color: black; sequence:
                     GACCCTCACCGTCmnnCTTGTAATTCAG"
     misc_feature    1705..1707
                     /label=V283R
                     /note="note=""V283R"" - 2302..2304"
                     /note="color: #8fbcff; direction: RIGHT"
     primer_bind     complement(1720..1746)
                     /label=24.18 CPEC-X513-insert-R
                     /note="color: black; sequence: CTCCTTAGCTACTTTCGCTGGGTCCTG"
     primer_bind     complement(1853..1871)
                     /label=T7-Term
                     /note="color: #9b43df; direction: LEFT"
     terminator      1867..1914
                     /label=transcription terminator for bacteriophage T7 R...
                     /note="note=""T7 terminator"" - note=""transcription
                     terminator for bacteriophage T7 RNA - polymerase"" -
                     312..359"
                     /note="color: #a7a8a8; direction: RIGHT"
     rep_origin      2011..2466
                     /direction=RIGHT
                     /label=f1 bacteriophage origin of replication; arrow _...
                     /note="direction=RIGHT - note=""f1 ori"" - note=""f1
                     bacteriophage origin of replication; arrow - indicates
                     direction of (+) strand synthesis"" - 456..911"
                     /note="color: #a7a8a8"
     promoter        2492..2596
                     /label=AmpR promoter_bla_promoter
                     /note="gene=""bla"" - note=""AmpR promoter"" - 937..1041"
                     /note="color: #a7a8a8; direction: RIGHT"
     CDS             2597..3457
                     /label=confers resistance to ampicillin, carbenicillin...
                     /note="codon_start=1 - gene=""bla"" -
                     product=""beta-lactamase"" - note=""AmpR"" - note=""confers
                     resistance to ampicillin, carbenicillin, and - related
                     antibiotics"" -
                     translation=""MSIQHFRVALIPFFAAFCLPVFAHPETLVKVKDAEDQLGARVGYI
                     - ELDLNSGKILESFRPEERFPMMSTFKVLLCGAVLSRIDAG"
                     /note="color: #a7a8a8; direction: RIGHT"
     rep_origin      3628..4216
                     /direction=RIGHT
                     /label=high-copy-number ColE1/pMB1/pBR322/pUC origin o...
                     /note="direction=RIGHT - note=""ori"" -
                     note=""high-copy-number ColE1/pMB1/pBR322/pUC origin of -
                     replication"" - 2073..2661"
                     /note="color: #a7a8a8"
ORIGIN
        1 gatctcgatc ccgcgaaatt aatacgactc actataggga gaccacaacg gtttccctct
       61 agaaataatt ttgtttaact ttaagaagga gatatacata tgcggggttc tcatcatcat
      121 catcatcatg gtatggctag catgactggt ggacagcaaa tgggtcggga tctgtacgac
      181 gatgacgata aggatcgatg gggatccgcg aacgacaccg tagttgtggg ctcgattaac
      241 catacagaac agattatcgt cgcaaacatg ttggcagaga tgattgaggc gcatacagac
      301 cttaaggtgg ttcgcaaact gaaccttggc ggggttaacg ttaactttga agccattaaa
      361 cgcggaggtg cgaataatgg tattgacatt tacctggagt acgttgggta tggtcttgtg
      421 gatattctgg ggtacccgga gccgaacgtc tatatcatcg ccgacaagca gaagaacggc
      481 atcaaggcga acttcaagat ccgctacaac gtggaggacg gcagcgtgca gctcgccgac
      541 cactaccagc agaacacccc catcggcgac ggccctgtgc tgctgcctga caaccactac
      601 ctgagcaccc agtccgtgct gagcaaagac cccaacgaga agcgcgatca catggtcctg
      661 ctggagttcg tgaccgccgc cgggatcact ctcggcatgg acgagctgta caagggcggt
      721 accggaggga gcatgagcaa gggcgaggag ctgttcaccg gggtggtgcc catcctggtc
      781 gagctggacg gcggcgtaaa cggccacaag ttcagcgtgc gcggcgaggg cgagggcgat
      841 gccaccaacg gcaagctgac cctgaagttc atctgcacca ccggcaagct gcccgtgccc
      901 tggcccaccc tcgtgaccac cctgacctac ggcgtgcagt gcttcagccg ctaccccgac
      961 cacatgaagc agcacgactt cttcaagtcc gccatgcccg aaggctacgt ccaggagcgc
     1021 accatcagct tcaaggacga cggcacctac aagacccgcg ccgaggtgaa gttcgagggc
     1081 gacaccctgg tgaaccgcat cgagctgaag ggcatcgact tcaaggagga cggcaacatc
     1141 ctggggcaca agctggagta caactttccg ccgcccggtg ctactgatcc agaaggtgca
     1201 tacgaaaccg tgaagaagga gtacaaacgt aaatggaata ttgtatggct caaaccactg
     1261 ggattcaacg cttcgtatgt gcttgcggtt aaagacgaac tggcgaaaca gtataacctt
     1321 aaaaccttca gtgacttagc gaaaatctcg gataagctga ttctgggtgc aaacatgatg
     1381 tttttagaaa atcccgatgg ttacccaggc ctgcaaaaac tgtacaattt caaattcaag
     1441 cacaccaaaa gcatggacgc tggtattccg tataccgcca ttgataataa cgaagttcag
     1501 gtaattgatg ccactgccac tgatggcttg ctggtgagcc acaaattaaa aattctggag
     1561 gatgataaag cgttcttccc gccgtattat gctgccccca tcatccgtca ggatgtctta
     1621 gataagcatc ctgaactgaa ggacgtgctg aacaaactcg cgaatcaaat ttcactggaa
     1681 gaaatgcaga aactgaatta caagcgtgac ggtgagggtc aggacccagc gaaagtagct
     1741 aaggagtttt tgaaagagaa aggtttaatt taactgcagc tggtaccatg gaattcgaag
     1801 cttgatccgg ctgctaacaa agcccgaaag gaagctgagt tggctgctgc caccgctgag
     1861 caataactag cataacccct tggggcctct aaacgggtct tgaggggttt tttgctgaaa
     1921 ggaggaacta tatccggatc tggcgtaata gcgaagaggc ccgcaccgat cgcccttccc
     1981 aacagttgcg cagcctgaat ggcgaatggg nnnnnnnnnn nnnnnnnnnn nnnnnnnnnn
     2041 nnnnnnnnnn nnnnnnnnnn nnnnnnnnnn nnnnnnnnnn nnnnnnnnnn nnnnnnnnnn
     2101 nnnnnnnnnn nnnnnnnnnn nnnnnnnnnn nnnncnnnnn nnnnnnnnnn nnnnnnnnnn
     2161 nnnnnnnnnn nnnnnnnnnn nnnnnnnnnn nnnnnnnnnn nnnnnnnnnn nnnnnnnnnn
     2221 nnnnnnannn nnnnnnnnnn nnnnnnnnnn nnnnnnnnnn nnnnnnnnnn nnnnnncctt
     2281 tgacgttgga gtccacgttc tttaatagtg gactcttgtt ccaaactgga acaacactca
     2341 accctatctc ggtctattct tttgatttat aagggatttt gccgatttcg gcctattggt
     2401 taaaaaatga gctgatttaa caaaaattta acgcgaattt taacaaaata ttaacgctta
     2461 caatttaggt ggcacttttc ggggaaatgt gcgcggaacc cctatttgtt tatttttcta
     2521 aatacattca aatatgtatc cgctcatgag acaataaccc tgataaatgc ttcaataata
     2581 ttgaaaaagg aagagtatga gtattcaaca tttccgtgtc gcccttattc ccttttttgc
     2641 ggcattttgc cttcctgttt ttgctcaccc agaaacgctg gtgaaagtaa aagatgctga
     2701 agatcagttg ggtgcacgag tgggttacat cgaactggat ctcaacagcg gtaagatcct
     2761 tgagagtttt cgccccgaag aacgttttcc aatgatgagc acttttaaag ttctgctatg
     2821 tggcgcggta ttatcccgta ttgacgccgg gcaagagcaa ctcggtcgcc gcatacacta
     2881 ttctcagaat gacttggttg agtactcacc agtcacagaa aagcatctta cggatggcat
     2941 gacagtaaga gaattatgca gtgctgccat aaccatgagt gataacactg cggccaactt
     3001 acttctgaca acgatcggag gaccgaagga gctaaccgct tttttgcaca acatggggga
     3061 tcatgtaact cgccttgatc gttgggaacc ggagctgaat gaagccatac caaacgacga
     3121 gcgtgacacc acgatgcctg tagcaatggc aacaacgttg cgcaaactat taactggcga
     3181 actacttact ctagcttccc ggcaacaatt aatagactgg atggaggcgg ataaagttgc
     3241 aggaccactt ctgcgctcgg cccttccggc tggctggttt attgctgata aatctggagc
     3301 cggtgagcgt gggtctcgcg gtatcattgc agcactgggg ccagatggta agccctcccg
     3361 tatcgtagtt atctacacga cggggagtca ggcaactatg gatgaacgaa atagacagat
     3421 cgctgagata ggtgcctcac tgattaagca ttggtaactg tcagaccaag tttactcata
     3481 tatactttag attgatttaa aacttcattt ttaatttaaa aggatctagg tgaagatcct
     3541 ttttgataat ctcatgacca aaatccctta acgtgagttt tcgttccact gagcgtcaga
     3601 ccccgtagaa aagatcaaag gatcttcttg agatcctttt tttctgcgcg taatctgctg
     3661 cttgcaaaca aaaaaaccac cgctaccagc ggtggtttgt ttgccggatc aagagctacc
     3721 aactcttttt ccgaaggtaa ctggcttcag cagagcgcag ataccaaata ctgttcttct
     3781 agtgtagccg tagttaggcc accacttcaa gaactctgta gcaccgccta catacctcgc
     3841 tctgctaatc ctgttaccag tggctgctgc cagtggcgat aagtcgtgtc ttaccgggtt
     3901 ggactcaaga cgatagttac cggataaggc gcagcggtcg ggctgaacgg ggggttcgtg
     3961 cacacagccc agcttggagc gaacgaccta caccgaactg agatacctac agcgtgagct
     4021 atgagaaagc gccacgcttc ccgaagggag aaaggcggac aggtatccgg taagcggcag
     4081 ggtcggaaca ggagagcgca cgagggagct tccaggggga aacgcctggt atctttatag
     4141 tcctgtcggg tttcgccacc tctgacttga gcgtcgattt ttgtgatgct cgtcaggggg
     4201 gcggagccta tggaaaaacg ccagcaacgc ggccttttta cggttcctgg ccttttgctg
     4261 gccttttgct cacatgttct ttcctgcgtt atcccctgat tctgtggata accgtattac
     4321 cgcctttgag tgagctgata ccgctcgccg cagccgaacg accgagcgca gcgagtcagt
     4381 gagcgaggaa gcggaagagc gcccaatacg caaaccgcct ctccccgcgc gttggccgat
     4441 tcattaatgc ag
//
