[The description below was written by a language model from this plasmid's Addgene catalogue record and the feature table of its GenBank file.]
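Description:
pRSET-iSeroSnFR is a 4,452 bp bacterial expression plasmid built on the Invitrogen pRSET-A backbone for producing the genetically encoded fluorescent serotonin sensor iSeroSnFR in E. coli. It replicates from a high-copy ColE1/pUC-type origin and is selected through the bla (beta-lactamase) gene conferring ampicillin resistance. An f1 phage origin is also present, allowing single-stranded DNA production.

Expression is driven by a bacteriophage T7 promoter followed by the T7 gene 10 ribosome binding site, and transcription ends at a T7 terminator, so a host supplying T7 RNA polymerase is needed for protein production. The vector-encoded N-terminal leader comprises a 6xHis affinity tag, the T7 gene 10 leader tag, which promotes efficient translation, and an Xpress epitope containing an enterokinase cleavage site. This leader permits affinity purification, immunodetection and optional tag removal.

The roughly 1.57 kb sensor insert consists of a binding protein annotated as X513 OpuB, split into two segments (residues 30–106 and 107–305). A circularly permuted superfolder GFP sits between them, joined by short N- and C-terminal linkers. In sensors of this design, ligand-induced conformational change in the binding domain alters cpGFP fluorescence. The depositor's map marks numerous point substitutions across the binding scaffold, along with many mutagenic primer sites in the scaffold, linkers and GFP, consistent with the directed-evolution origin of the sensor.

The catalogue lists BamHI and EcoRI as cloning sites, whereas the map comment describes a BamHI/HindIII ligation. The record gives the purpose only as bacterial expression of the serotonin reporter, which would suit purification and in vitro characterisation of the sensor protein.
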