Addgene plasmid #128483: pRSET-iSeroSnFR
Purpose: Fluorescent reporter for serotonin (bacterial expression)
Depositing lab: Lin Tian. Depositing organization: University of California, Davis. Publication: Directed Evolution of a Selective and Sensitive Serotonin Sensor via Machine Learning. Unger EK, Keller JP, Altermatt M, Liang R, Matsui A, Dong C, Hon OJ, Yao Z, Sun J, Banala S, Flanigan ME, Jaffe DA, Hartanto S, Carlen J, Mizuno GO, Borden PM, Shivange AV, Cameron LP, Sinning S, Underhill SM, Olson DE, Amara SG, Temple Lang D, Rudnick G, Marvin JS, Lavis LD, Lester HA, Alvarez VA, Fisher AJ, Prescher JA, Kash TL, Yarov-Yarovoy V, Gradinaru V, Looger LL, Tian L. Cell. 2020 Dec 12. pii: S0092-8674(20)31612-3. doi: 10.1016/j.cell.2020.11.040. PubMed 33333022.
Backbone
  Vector backbone: pRSET-A
  Backbone manufacturer: Invitrogen
  Backbone size w/o insert (bp): 2870
  Total vector size (bp): 4452
  Vector type: Bacterial Expression
Growth in bacteria
  Bacterial resistance: Ampicillin, 100 μg/mL
  Growth temperature: 37°C
  Growth strain: DH5alpha
  Copy number: High Copy
Gene/Insert
  Gene/Insert name: iSeroSnFR
  Insert size (bp): 1570
  Promoter: T7
  Tag / fusion protein: His (N terminal on insert); T7 (N terminal on insert); cpsfGFP
  Cloning method: Restriction Enzyme; 5′ cloning site BamHI (not destroyed); 3′ cloning site EcoRI (not destroyed)
  Sequencing primers: 5′ T7 - taatacgactcactataggg; 3′ T7-term - gctagttattgctcagcgg
Terms and licenses: Academic/Nonprofit Terms; Industry Terms: Not Available to Industry
How to cite: pRSET-iSeroSnFR was a gift from Lin Tian (Addgene plasmid # 128483 ; http://n2t.net/addgene:128483 ; RRID:Addgene_128483)
